Addgene plasmid #209279: pBJ037_MTB_FR-GECO1c
Purpose: Ubiquitously expresses FR-GECO1c in zebrafish via tol2 transgenesis or in vitro transcription of mRNA
Depositing lab: Adam Cohen. Depositing organization: Harvard University. Publication: A bioelectrical phase transition patterns the first vertebrate heartbeats. Jia BZ, Qi Y, Wong-Campos JD, Megason SG, Cohen AE. Nature. 2023 Oct;622(7981):149-155. doi: 10.1038/s41586-023-06561-z. Epub 2023 Sep 27. PubMed 37758945.
Backbone
  Vector backbone: pMTB
  Backbone size w/o insert (bp): 6329
  Total vector size (bp): 7519
  Vector type: Zebrafish expression, in vitro transcription
Growth in bacteria
  Bacterial resistance: Ampicillin, 100 μg/mL
  Growth temperature: 37°C
  Growth strain: DH5alpha
  Copy number: High Copy
Gene/Insert
  Gene/Insert name: FR-GECO1c
  Species: Synthetic
  Insert size (bp): 1242
  Promoter: actb2
  Cloning method: Gibson Cloning
  Sequencing primers: 5′ atggtcacatgcttgctg
Terms and licenses: Academic/Nonprofit Terms; Industry Terms: Not Available to Industry
How to cite: pBJ037_MTB_FR-GECO1c was a gift from Adam Cohen (Addgene plasmid # 209279 ; http://n2t.net/addgene:209279 ; RRID:Addgene_209279)
