[The description below was written by a language model from this plasmid's Addgene catalogue record and pLannotate feature annotations shown in this document.]
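Description:
pBJ037_MTB_FR-GECO1c is a 7.5 kb zebrafish expression plasmid built on the pMTB backbone. It delivers the genetically encoded calcium indicator FR-GECO1c either by Tol2 transposon-mediated transgenesis or as in vitro transcribed mRNA. It is propagated in E. coli as a high-copy plasmid through a ColE1/pUC-type origin and selected with ampicillin via the β-lactamase gene. pBluescript-derived remnants are also annotated, including a partial f1 origin, lacZα and lacI fragments, lac promoter/operator elements and a T3 promoter.

The 1.2 kb synthetic insert, introduced by Gibson cloning, is recorded as being driven by the actb2 (β-actin 2) promoter, which gives ubiquitous expression in zebrafish. The automated annotation picks up only a short match to a chicken β-actin promoter within the large unannotated region upstream of the insert. It also does not label the Tol2 arms that the stated purpose implies, so their positions cannot be confirmed from the feature table. SP6 and T7 phage promoters sit immediately upstream of the coding sequence and allow run-off synthesis of mRNA for embryo injection.

The open reading frame has the typical architecture of a single-fluorophore calcium sensor. A calmodulin-binding peptide matching a CaMKK1 fragment is followed by a circularly permuted mKate-derived red fluorescent protein and then a calmodulin domain. In sensors of this design, calcium-dependent binding of calmodulin to the peptide modulates fluorescence. An SV40 polyadenylation signal lies downstream of the insert, although it is annotated on the opposite strand. The construct is suited to far-red calcium imaging throughout zebrafish embryos, and the associated study concerns the onset of the first heartbeats.
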