Features (pLannotate 1.2.2; 18 found; start..end, strand, type, name):
    396..488     +  CDS            lacI (fragment): lac repressor; lacI; The lac repressor binds to the lac operator to inhibit transcription in E. coli. This inhibition can be relieved by adding lactose or isopropyl-β-D-thiogalactopyranoside (IPTG).
    501..522     +  protein_bind   CAP binding site: CAP binding activates transcription in the presence of cAMP. E. coli catabolite activator protein
    537..567     +  promoter       lac promoter: promoter for the E. coli lac operon
    575..591     +  protein_bind   lac operator: The lac repressor binds to the lac operator to inhibit transcription in E. coli. This inhibition can be relieved by adding lactose or isopropyl-β-D-thiogalactopyranoside (IPTG). lac repressor encoded by lacI
    636..654     +  promoter       T3 promoter: promoter for bacteriophage T3 RNA polymerase
    667..707     +  misc_feature   MCS (fragment): pBluescript multiple cloning site
   2113..2137    +  promoter       chicken β-actin promoter (fragment): contains a 21-bp deletion relative to the standard chicken β-actin promoter
   3656..3674    +  promoter       SP6 promoter: promoter for bacteriophage SP6 RNA polymerase
   3682..3700    +  promoter       T7 promoter: promoter for bacteriophage T7 RNA polymerase
   3744..3824    +  CDS            Camkk1 (fragment): KKCC1_RAT - Experimental evidence at protein level: Swiss-Prot protein existence level 1. Calcium/calmodulin-dependent protein kinase that belongs to a proposed calcium-triggered signaling cascade involved in a number of cellular processes. Phosphorylates CAMK1, CAMK1D, CAMK1G and CAMK4. Involved in regulating cell apoptosis. Promotes cell survival by phosphorylating AKT1/PKB that inhibits pro-apoptotic BAD/Bcl2- antagonist of cell death. From Rattus norvegicus (Rat).
   3906..4544    +  CDS            cp-mKate (fragment): cp-mKate is a basic (constitutively fluorescent) red fluorescent protein published in 2011, derived from Entacmaea quadricolor.
   4542..4976    +  CDS            CALM_EUGGR: Experimental evidence at protein level: Swiss-Prot protein existence level 1. Calmodulin mediates the control of a large number of enzymes, ion channels and other proteins by Ca(2+). Among the enzymes to be stimulated by the calmodulin-Ca(2+) complex are a number of protein kinases and phosphatases. From Euglena gracilis.
   5005..5139    -  polyA_signal   SV40 poly(A) signal: SV40 polyadenylation signal
   5437..5592    +  CDS            lacZα (fragment): LacZα fragment of β-galactosidase; lacZ fragment
   5599..5982    +  rep_origin     f1 ori (fragment) (sequence partly withheld): f1 bacteriophage origin of replication; arrow indicates direction of (+) strand synthesis
   6008..6112    +  promoter       AmpR promoter: bla
   6113..6973    +  CDS            AmpR: β-lactamase; bla; confers resistance to ampicillin, carbenicillin, and related antibiotics
   7144..213     +  rep_origin     ori (across the origin): high-copy-number ColE1/pMB1/pBR322/pUC origin of replication
>Addgene plasmid #209279 | pBJ037_MTB_FR-GECO1c | addgene full sequence | sequence record 414333 | Addgene NGS Result
TACCTACAGCGTGAGCTATGAGAAAGCGCCACGCTTCCCGAAGGGAGAAAGGCGGACAGGTATCCGGTAA
GCGGCAGGGTCGGAACAGGAGAGCGCACGAGGGAGCTTCCAGGGGGAAACGCCTGGTATCTTTATAGTCC
TGTCGGGTTTCGCCACCTCTGACTTGAGCGTCGATTTTTGTGATGCTCGTCAGGGGGGCGGAGCCTATGG
AAAAACGCCAGCAACGCGGCCTTTTTACGGTTCCTGGCCTTTTGCTGGCCTTTTGCTCACATGTTCTTTC
CTGCGTTATCCCCTGATTCTGTGGATAACCGTATTACCGCCTTTGAGTGAGCTGATACCGCTCGCCGCAG
CCGAACGACCGAGCGCAGCGAGTCAGTGAGCGAGGAAGCGGAAGAGCGCCCAATACGCAAACCGCCTCTC
CCCGCGCGTTGGCCGATTCATTAATGCAGCTGGCACGACAGGTTTCCCGACTGGAAAGCGGGCAGTGAGC
GCAACGCAATTAATGTGAGTTAGCTCACTCATTAGGCACCCCAGGCTTTACACTTTATGCTTCCGGCTCG
TATGTTGTGTGGAATTGTGAGCGGATAACAATTTCACACAGGAAACAGCTATGACCATGATTACGCCAAG
CGCGCAATTAACCCTCACTAAAGGGAACAAAAGCTGGAGCTCCACCGCGGTGGCGGCCGCTCTAGAACTA
GTGGATCTGCTGGGCTTGCTGAAGGTAGGGGGTCAAGAACCAGAGGTGTAAAGTACTTGAGTAATTTTAC
TTGATTACTGTACTTAAGTATTATTTTTGGGGATTTTTACTTTACTTGAGTACAATTAAAAATCAATACT
TTTACTTTTACTTAATTACATTTTTTTAGAAAAAAAAGTACTTTTTACTCCTTACAATTTTATTTACAGT
CAAAAAGTACTTATTTTTTGGAGATCACTTGGGCCCGGCTCGAGGGCCTAGTCATTACCTATACTCAACG
TTTACTCTGAGAAACTTCCATATTTTAGAGGTAAAATGCTCAGAATTGTAAAAAGTCTTGTCAAAATACT
TGGAATTTGCCAAAAACAAAATAAAAGTCACATCACCTCATTGTCCTTGGTATCAGCAAGCACTTTTAAC
ACAATCAGCTGTTTTTGTTTATAACTCCCACTGAAGGCCATGTGCATTACTCCCAAGTTACACAGTAAAA
AGTCACATGTAGTTTATCATGATCACTGCTGCTCAAGCACAGCTTTATCTGTTATTCAGTGTGGCAATAT
CTGAAATGTGTGCAAAATATTATTTATTGTAGCTGATCACCAACACTTTCAGTGTTTTTTTTTTTCTACT
TTTAATGAGAATTATGTTCTTAGGATTTATCCTTATAAACCTCTTTAAAAAGAAATGTTATGTCTGCATA
GACACGACATGAAATTATGAACAGAAAATTTAACTATTTAAGATCAAGACTTGACATATAACATTTCTAA
TGAACATTAAACCTGAGGTAGGCCCACTTGCAAAAATGTAACTGCTATCACTCACTTTATACATCATTGT
GTAACTTGTACACACAAAAATAGTGAAGCAATGTGGCATGGAATGCAGGTCCCATTCATTCAAAGTTATT
AAAGCACTTTCTTAAAGTGCATTACTACTGAGCTAAGACCAGCTAGTTGCTCATACAACATACTACAAGT
AGTGTCATCCTAATTTGGATAAAAAAAATGTCCATTTTATACATGGAAAAGTACTCATTAGATCCCCCAT
TGTTTGTATTACGGTATTTCGTGAACACAAGAGGTAAATGACCTACAGAGCTGCTGTTGTGTTAGATTGA
AAACACAACACAGGATCATGGAGGCATCCATCATTATGACGCATTCTGCCACTTGTAACTCTGCACAGAC
TTTTTGAAAAGTTTAATTGAGTCTTGGCGTTGTCGCAGAAAAATACGAAAAATTCTGTGTTAAAATTTGC
AAATAAAAATTCCAGTTTTATAGGAAATCGCCATGGCCTTGTTCTTTAACCAGTTAAGCTTCCCCTTCTT
TCACTCTCAAGTTGCAAGAAGCAAGTGTAGCAATGTGCACGCGACAGCCGGGTGTGTGACGCTGGACCAA
TCAGAGCACAGAGCTCCGAAAGTTTACCTTTTATGGCTAGAGCCGGGTATGTGCCGTCATATAAAAGAGC
GCGCCCAGCTTTTCAGCCTCACTTTGAGCTCCTCCACACGCAGCTAGTGCGGAATATCATCTGCTTGTAA
CCCATTCTCTTAAGTCGACAACCCCCCAAACCCAAGGTGAGTTGGTTTTACAGTTTTTAAGCGTTTAATT
ATAGTTTCTATCTATTAATGTTAAGTAAAATGTGTAAATGGATAAATATGATTTGATGAAGTCTTTAGAC
AGTTCATAACGGTCTCTTTGTAGTTATCTACTAGGTTTGATTTATAAGTGGTGGTTCTTTTGATAATCTA
TGTTATATTTAATAAATATTGGCTGTATCTTAACTTTTTTGTAGCGTTAGTGGATGTGGCAGGTGAGAAT
GTCGGTAATTTAACGTGACCAGTCGTAGGCACGACATTGAACATTGAATAGGCCGGTGTGAAATGGGTGT
TAAGTCTTAATATAAAGTTGTGTTCTGGCTAATCTCTCTTTAACAGCCATAAATGTGATTTTTAACTACA
GTTTTGAGGGTGCTGGTGAGCATGTTGCACACTTGATGGATAGCCGGCATGGGAAGTTCTTTGTGCAGGC
AGTGCTGCAGCAGGGTGTGACCTACTTTAGCTAGCCGGCTAACCAGCTCTCATCTGATGTAACGTAAACC
CCATCAATCTAACATCGGCTCATTCGTGCTTTATAAGATCGAAGATCTTGTTATTAGTAACGGGTATTGG
CATTTAGTTTTAACTTGGTTAATTTTCTTTTTGTTATGTGTTCTATTTAAATGTAGCCTGCAGCCCCCTC
TGTCTTTAATGAAGCTGAAGATTAACGTTAACGTTAGTGAAGTGTTGTATCCGCTATGAAAGATTTGAAT
TTTAGAGGTGTGGTCCACTTTAATAACGGCTGCGGAGTTCTCTGGCTGCACTTCAGCCGCTGTGACTGTC
GAAGCAGAGCCCATCAGTTTTTCAGGATCTCGGTGATTTTTGAGGCTAGACTATGAACTGAACCGACTGA
GAGTGACCGTCCAGAAATGCTTTAGTGTGAAGTCTCCGCTCACGAGGAGTCCGTGGACTGACTGCAGATC
TGTGACGCAGTAACACCCGGCGGCAGACACCCGTTGAAATGCGGTTGTGTAATTGATCGCAGGCGAGGGT
GGAAGAGGATGTGAAACTTCATTTGTGTAAAATTTAGGGAGTGGTCCTGGTGTGATGAATGTCGAAATCT
GTTCCTTTTTACTGAGCCCTACGACTCTGGCTGAGTGCCACACCGCCGGCAGCCGCAAAGCGGCTCAAAC
CATTGCCTTTTATGGTAATAATGAGAGAATGCAGAGGGACTTCCTTTGTCTGGCATATCTGAGGCGCGCG
CTGTCACTAGCGCCCACCAGCGGTCAGACTGTAGAATGCAGAGCAAAACAGGAAGTTGACTCCAGATGGT
CACATGCTTGCTGAAACGCCTCTCCCTGGCAGCAGTGCAATTCTAACAGTTTCCCTTTCTTTTACAGTTC
AGCCATCCTAGGCCTATTTAGGTGACACTATAGAAGAGTACTAATACGACTCACTATAGGGAGAAGCTAC
TTGTTCTTTTTGCAGGATCCCGCCACCATGGGCAGCGTGAAGCAGATCCCTAGCCTGACCACAGTGATCC
TGGTCAAGTCCATGCTGCGGAAGCGGAGCTTCGGCAACCCCTTCGGTTTTCTGACCGAGACCCTGGTGCC
TGTGGACGGTGGCCTGGCAGGCACATGTGACATGGCCCTGAGACTCGTTGGCGGCGGACACCTGAAGTGC
AACCTGAAAACCACCTACAGAAGCAAGAAGCCCGCCAAGAACCTGAAGATGCCTGGCGAACACCAGGTGG
GCCGGAAGCTGGAAAGAATCAAAGAGGCCGACAACGAGACATACGTGGAACAGCACGAAGTGGCCGTGGC
CAGATATGTTGGACTTGGCGGAGGCGGAGGAACAGGCGGATCTGTGTCTGAGCTGATCAAAGAAAACATG
CGGATGAAGCTCTACTTGGAAGGGACCGTCGGCAACCACCACTTCAAGTGTACTGCCGAAGGCGAGGGCA
AGCCCTATGAGGGAACACAGACCCAGCGGATCAAGGTGGTGGAAGGTGGCCCTCTGCCTTTCGCCTTTGA
CATCCTGGCCACCTGTTTTATGTACGGCAGCAAGACCTTCATCAACTATCCCCAGGGCATCCCCGATTTC
TTCAAGCAGAGCTTCCCCGAGGGCTTCACCTGGGAGAGAGTGACCACATACGAGGATGGCGGCGTGCTGA
CCGTGACACAGGATACAAGCCTCCAGGACGGCTACCTGATCTACAATGTGAAGCTGCTGGGCGTGAACTT
CCCCAGCGATGGACCCGTGATGCAGAAGAAAACCCTCGGCTGGGTGCCCACCGATGGCACGCTGACAGAA
GAACTGATCGCCGAGTTCAAAGAAGCCTTCAGCCTGTTCGACAAGGACGGCGACGGCACCATCACCACCA
AAGAACTGGGCTCCGTGATGCGGAGCCTGGGCCAGAATCCAACAGAAGCCGAACTCCAGGACATGATCAA
CGAGGTGGACGCCGATGGCGACGGAACCTTCGATTACCCTGAGTTCCTGACCATGATGTCCCGGAAGATG
AGCTACAGAGTGACCGAGGAAGAGATCCGGGAAGCCTTCCAGGTTTTCGATAAGGATGGCAACGGCTACA
TCGGAGCCGCCGAACTGAGACGCGTGATGGCCGATCTGGGCGAGAAGCTGACTGACGAAGAGGTTGACGA
GATGATCAGAGTGGCCGACATCGACGGCGACGGACAAGTGAACTACGAAGAGTTCGTGCAGATGATGACC
GCCAAGTAGGAATTCATACGTATCCGGAACCGGTGATCCAGACATGATAAGATACATTGATGAGTTTGGA
CAAACCACAACTAGAATGCAGTGAAAAAAATGCTTTATTTGTGAAATTTGTGATGCTATTGCTTTATTTG
TAACCATTATAAGCTGCAATAAACAAGTTAACAACAACAATTGCATTCATTTTATGTTTCAGGTTCAGGG
GGAGGTGTGGGAGGTTTTTTGATATCCCGGGTTTAAACGCATGCAGATCTAATACTCAAGTACAATTTTA
ATGGAGTACTTTTTTACTTTTACTCAAGTAAGATTCTAGCCAGATACTTTTACTTTTAATTGAGTAAAAT
TTTCCCTAAGTACTTGTACTTTCACTTGAGTAAAATTTTTGAGTACTTTTTACACCTCTGTCAAGAACCA
TATGCCGGTACCCAATTCGCCCTATAGGACGTCGTATTACGCGCGCTCACTGGCCGTCGTTTTACAACGT
CGTGACTGGGAAAACCCTGGCGTTACCCAACTTAATCGCCTTGCAGCACATCCCCCTTTCGCCAGCTGGC
GTAATAGCGAAGAGGCCCGCACCGATCGCCCTTCCCAACAGTTGCGCAGCCTGAATGGCGAATGGGAC
[52 nt withheld, positions 5599-5650]
C
[91 nt withheld, positions 5652-5742]
A
[49 nt withheld, positions 5744-5792]
CCTTTGACGTTGGAGTCCACGTTCTTT
[37 nt withheld, positions 5820-5856]
ACCCTATCTCGGTCTATTCTTTTGATTTATAAGGGATTTTGCCGATTTCGGCCTATTGGTTAAAAAATGA
GCTGATTTAACAAAAATTTAACGCGAATTTTAACAAAATATTAACGCTTACAATTTAGGTGGCACTTTTC
GGGGAAATGTGCGCGGAACCCCTATTTGTTTATTTTTCTAAATACATTCAAATATGTATCCGCTCATGAG
ACAATAACCCTGATAAATGCTTCAATAATATTGAAAAAGGAAGAGTATGAGTATTCAACATTTCCGTGTC
GCCCTTATTCCCTTTTTTGCGGCATTTTGCCTTCCTGTTTTTGCTCACCCAGAAACGCTGGTGAAAGTAA
AAGATGCTGAAGATCAGTTGGGTGCACGAGTGGGTTACATCGAACTGGATCTCAACAGCGGTAAGATCCT
TGAGAGTTTTCGCCCCGAAGAACGTTTTCCAATGATGAGCACTTTTAAAGTTCTGCTATGTGGCGCGGTA
TTATCCCGTATTGACGCCGGGCAAGAGCAACTCGGTCGCCGCATACACTATTCTCAGAATGACTTGGTTG
AGTACTCACCAGTCACAGAAAAGCATCTTACGGATGGCATGACAGTAAGAGAATTATGCAGTGCTGCCAT
AACCATGAGTGATAACACTGCGGCCAACTTACTTCTGACAACGATCGGAGGACCGAAGGAGCTAACCGCT
TTTTTGCACAACATGGGGGATCATGTAACTCGCCTTGATCGTTGGGAACCGGAGCTGAATGAAGCCATAC
CAAACGACGAGCGTGACACCACGATGCCTGTAGCAATGGCAACAACGTTGCGCAAACTATTAACTGGCGA
ACTACTTACTCTAGCTTCCCGGCAACAATTAATAGACTGGATGGAGGCGGATAAAGTTGCAGGACCACTT
CTGCGCTCGGCCCTTCCGGCTGGCTGGTTTATTGCTGATAAATCTGGAGCCGGTGAGCGTGGGTCTCGCG
GTATCATTGCAGCACTGGGGCCAGATGGTAAGCCCTCCCGTATCGTAGTTATCTACACGACGGGGAGTCA
GGCAACTATGGATGAACGAAATAGACAGATCGCTGAGATAGGTGCCTCACTGATTAAGCATTGGTAACTG
TCAGACCAAGTTTACTCATATATACTTTAGATTGATTTAAAACTTCATTTTTAATTTAAAAGGATCTAGG
TGAAGATCCTTTTTGATAATCTCATGACCAAAATCCCTTAACGTGAGTTTTCGTTCCACTGAGCGTCAGA
CCCCGTAGAAAAGATCAAAGGATCTTCTTGAGATCCTTTTTTTCTGCGCGTAATCTGCTGCTTGCAAACA
AAAAAACCACCGCTACCAGCGGTGGTTTGTTTGCCGGATCAAGAGCTACCAACTCTTTTTCCGAAGGTAA
CTGGCTTCAGCAGAGCGCAGATACCAAATACTGTTCTTCTAGTGTAGCCGTAGTTAGGCCACCACTTCAA
GAACTCTGTAGCACCGCCTACATACCTCGCTCTGCTAATCCTGTTACCAGTGGCTGCTGCCAGTGGCGAT
AAGTCGTGTCTTACCGGGTTGGACTCAAGACGATAGTTACCGGATAAGGCGCAGCGGTCGGGCTGAACGG
GGGGTTCGTGCACACAGCCCAGCTTGGAGCGAACGACCTACACCGAACTGAGA
